Addgene plasmid #239768: pcDNA3.1(+)_Nav1.6(WT, Y371C)-P2A-eGFP
Purpose: Expresses independantly TTX-resistant (Y371C) variant of mouse Nav1.6WT and eGFP in mammalian cells.
Depositing lab: Ivana Nikić-Spiegel. Depositing organization: Universitaetsklinikum Tuebingen. Publication: Direct fluorescent labeling of NF186 and NaV1.6 in living primary neurons using bioorthogonal click chemistry. Stajkovic N, Liu Y, Arsic A, Meng N, Lyu H, Zhang N, Grimm D, Lerche H, Nikic-Spiegel I. J Cell Sci. 2023 Jun 15;136(12):jcs260600. doi: 10.1242/jcs.260600. Epub 2023 Jun 28. PubMed 37288813.
Backbone
  Vector backbone: pcDNA3.1(+)-P2A-eGFP
  Vector type: Mammalian Expression
Growth in bacteria
  Bacterial resistance: Ampicillin, 100 μg/mL
  Growth temperature: 30°C
  Growth strain: XL10 Gold
  Growth instructions: Growth temperature: 27-28 °C. All the steps involving propagation of Nav1.6 in bacteria were performed at 27-28 °C to avoid the introduction of additional mutations and rearrangements of Scn8a (details are provided in Stajkovic et al., 2023).
  Copy number: High Copy
Gene/Insert
  Gene/Insert name: Scn8a
  Species: M. musculus (mouse)
  Mutation: Y371C
  Entrez Gene: Scn8a (a.k.a. C630029C19Rik, NaCh6, Nav1.6, dmu, med, mnd-2, mnd2, nmf2, nmf335, nmf58, nur14, seal)
  Promoter: CMV
  Cloning method: Restriction Enzyme; 5′ cloning site Unknown (unknown if destroyed)
Resource information
  A portion of this plasmid was derived from a plasmid made by: GenScript
Terms and licenses: Academic/Nonprofit Terms; Industry Terms: Not Available to Industry
Depositor comments: A portion of this plasmid was derived from a plasmid made by GenScript.
How to cite: pcDNA3.1(+)_Nav1.6(WT, Y371C)-P2A-eGFP was a gift from Ivana Nikić-Spiegel (Addgene plasmid # 239768 ; http://n2t.net/addgene:239768 ; RRID:Addgene_239768)
