[The description below was written by a language model from this plasmid's Addgene catalogue record and pLannotate feature annotations shown in this document.]
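Description:
pcDNA3.1(+)_Nav1.6(WT, Y371C)-P2A-eGFP is a 12.1 kb mammalian expression plasmid built on a pcDNA3.1(+)-P2A-eGFP backbone, part of which derives from a commercially synthesised plasmid. It is propagated in E. coli through a high-copy ColE1/pUC-type origin with ampicillin selection from the AmpR (β-lactamase) cassette, and also carries an f1 phage origin. For selection in mammalian cells the backbone includes an SV40 early promoter driving the neomycin/kanamycin phosphotransferase gene, terminated by an SV40 poly(A) signal. The record notes that the Scn8a coding sequence is prone to mutation and rearrangement in bacteria, which is why the depositors propagated it at reduced temperature.

The payload is a single transcription unit driven by the human CMV immediate-early enhancer and promoter, with a T7 promoter just upstream of the insert, and ending at the bovine growth hormone polyadenylation signal. It encodes full-length mouse Scn8a, the voltage-gated sodium channel Nav1.6, in otherwise wild-type form but carrying the Y371C substitution, which renders the channel resistant to tetrodotoxin. This is followed by a P2A self-cleaving peptide (named in the construct but not separately annotated; it would fall in the short gap between the two coding sequences) and eGFP, which the annotation tool labels as GFP (S65T). Ribosomal skipping at P2A yields the channel and the fluorescent protein as separate polypeptides, so green fluorescence marks transfected cells without a GFP fusion on the channel.

TTX resistance typically allows currents from the introduced channel to be isolated pharmacologically from endogenous sodium currents. The associated publication concerns fluorescent labelling of Nav1.6 in living primary neurons by bioorthogonal click chemistry.
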