Features (pLannotate 1.2.2; 21 found; start..end, strand, type, name):
     28..80      -  misc_feature   bom (fragment): basis of mobility region from pBR322
    235..614     +  enhancer       CMV enhancer: human cytomegalovirus immediate early enhancer
    615..818     +  promoter       CMV promoter: human cytomegalovirus (CMV) immediate early promoter
    814..847     +  LTR            5' LTR (truncated) (fragment): truncated 5' long terminal repeat (LTR) from HIV-1
    863..881     +  promoter       T7 promoter: promoter for bacteriophage T7 RNA polymerase
    964..6897    +  CDS            Scn8a: SCN8A_MOUSE - Also known as Nbna1. Experimental evidence at protein level: Swiss-Prot protein existence level 1. Mediates the voltage-dependent sodium ion permeability of excitable membranes. Assuming opened or closed conformations in response to the voltage difference across the membrane, the protein forms a sodium-selective channel through which Na(+) ions may pass in accordance with their electrochemical gradient. In macrophages, isoform 5 may participate in the control of podosome and invadopodia formation. From Mus musculus (Mouse).
   6970..7683    +  CDS            GFP (S65T): GFP (S65T) is a basic (constitutively fluorescent) green fluorescent protein published in 1995, derived from Aequorea victoria.
   7718..7942    +  polyA_signal   bGH poly(A) signal: bovine growth hormone polyadenylation signal
   7946..7967    +  promoter       SV40 promoter (fragment): SV40 enhancer and early promoter
   7988..8416    +  rep_origin     f1 ori (sequence partly withheld): f1 bacteriophage origin of replication; arrow indicates direction of (+) strand synthesis
   8430..8759    +  promoter       SV40 promoter: SV40 enhancer and early promoter
   8826..9617    +  CDS            neo: KKA2_KLEPN - Also known as kan, nptII. Experimental evidence at protein level: Swiss-Prot protein existence level 1. Resistance to kanamycin, neomycin, paromomycin, ribostamycin, butirosin and gentamicin B. From Klebsiella pneumoniae.
   9641..9799    +  CDS            ble (fragment): BLE_KLEPN - Experimental evidence at protein level: Swiss-Prot protein existence level 1. Binding protein with a strong affinity to the bleomycin family of antibiotics. Binds to CL990; an antimitotic-antibiotic compound. From Klebsiella pneumoniae.
   9794..9915    +  polyA_signal   SV40 poly(A) signal: SV40 polyadenylation signal
   9986..10008   -  protein_bind   lac operator (fragment): The lac repressor binds to the lac operator to inhibit transcription in E. coli. This inhibition can be relieved by adding lactose or isopropyl-β-D-thiogalactopyranoside (IPTG). lac repressor encoded by lacI
  10012..10042   -  promoter       lac promoter: promoter for the E. coli lac operon
  10057..10078   -  protein_bind   CAP binding site: CAP binding activates transcription in the presence of cAMP. E. coli catabolite activator protein
  10091..10183   -  CDS            lacI (fragment): lac repressor; lacI; The lac repressor binds to the lac operator to inhibit transcription in E. coli. This inhibition can be relieved by adding lactose or isopropyl-β-D-thiogalactopyranoside (IPTG).
  10366..10954   -  rep_origin     ori: high-copy-number ColE1/pMB1/pBR322/pUC origin of replication
  11125..11985   -  CDS            AmpR: β-lactamase; bla; confers resistance to ampicillin, carbenicillin, and related antibiotics
  11986..12090   -  promoter       AmpR promoter: bla
>Addgene plasmid #239768 | pcDNA3.1(+)_Nav1.6(WT, Y371C)-P2A-eGFP | addgene full sequence | sequence record 477110 | Addgene NGS Result
GACGGATCGGGAGATCTCCCGATCCCCTATGGTGCACTCTCAGTACAATCTGCTCTGATGCCGCATAGTT
AAGCCAGTATCTGCTCCCTGCTTGTGTGTTGGAGGTCGCTGAGTAGTGCGCGAGCAAAATTTAAGCTACA
ACAAGGCAAGGCTTGACCGACAATTGCATGAAGAATCTGCTTAGGGTTAGGCGTTTTGCGCTGCTTCGCG
ATGTACGGGCCAGATATACGCGTTGACATTGATTATTGACTAGTTATTAATAGTAATCAATTACGGGGTC
ATTAGTTCATAGCCCATATATGGAGTTCCGCGTTACATAACTTACGGTAAATGGCCCGCCTGGCTGACCG
CCCAACGACCCCCGCCCATTGACGTCAATAATGACGTATGTTCCCATAGTAACGCCAATAGGGACTTTCC
ATTGACGTCAATGGGTGGAGTATTTACGGTAAACTGCCCACTTGGCAGTACATCAAGTGTATCATATGCC
AAGTACGCCCCCTATTGACGTCAATGACGGTAAATGGCCCGCCTGGCATTATGCCCAGTACATGACCTTA
TGGGACTTTCCTACTTGGCAGTACATCTACGTATTAGTCATCGCTATTACCATGGTGATGCGGTTTTGGC
AGTACATCAATGGGCGTGGATAGCGGTTTGACTCACGGGGATTTCCAAGTCTCCACCCCATTGACGTCAA
TGGGAGTTTGTTTTGGCACCAAAATCAACGGGACTTTCCAAAATGTCGTAACAACTCCGCCCCATTGACG
CAAATGGGCGGTAGGCGTGTACGGTGGGAGGTCTATATAAGCAGAGCTCTCTGGCTAACTAGAGAACCCA
CTGCTTACTGGCTTATCGAAATTAATACGACTCACTATAGGGAGACCCAAGCTGGCTAGCGTTTAAACTT
AAGCTTGGTACCGAGCTCGGATCCACTAGTCCAGTGTGGTGGAATTCGCCACCATGGCTGCACGGCTGCT
GGCACCTCCTGGCCCCGATTCCTTTAAGCCTTTCACACCTGAGAGCCTGGCTAACATCGAGAGAAGAATT
GCCGAGTCCAAGCTGAAGAAGCCTCCCAAGGCCGATGGCTCTCACAGAGAGGACGACGAGGATTCTAAGC
CTAAGCCCAATAGCGATCTGGAGGCCGGCAAGTCCCTGCCTTTCATCTACGGCGACATCCCACAGGGCCT
GGTGGCCGTGCCACTGGAGGACTTTGACCCCTATTACCTGACCCAGAAGACATTTGTGGTGCTGAATCGG
GGCAAGACACTGTTCCGCTTCTCTGCCACCCCCGCCCTGTATATCCTGTCCCCTTTCAACCTGATCCGCA
GAATCGCCATCAAGATCCTGATCCACTCCGTGTTCTCTATGATCATCATGTGCACAATCCTGACCAATTG
CGTGTTCATGACCTTCTCCAATCCACCAGAGTGGAGCAAGAATGTGGAGTACACCTTCACAGGCATCTAC
ACCTTTGAGTCTCTGGTGAAGATCATCGCCCGGGGCTTTTGCATCGACGGCTTCACCTTTCTGAGAGACC
CATGGAACTGGCTGGACTTTAGCGTGATCATGATGGCCTACATCACCGAGTTTGTGAATCTGGGCAACGT
GAGCGCCCTGCGGACATTCCGGGTGCTGCGCGCCCTGAAGACCATCTCTGTGATCCCTGGCCTGAAGACA
ATCGTGGGCGCCCTGATCCAGTCCGTGAAGAAGCTGTCCGACGTGATGATCCTGACCGTGTTCTGCCTGT
CCGTGTTTGCCCTGATCGGCCTGCAGCTGTTCATGGGCAACCTGAGGAACAAGTGCGTGGTGTGGCCAAT
CAACTTTAATGAGAGCTATCTGGAGAACGGCACCAGAGGCTTCGATTGGGAGGAGTACATCAACAACAAG
ACCAATTTCTATATGGTGCCTGGCATGCTGGAGCCACTGCTGTGCGGCAACTCCTCTGATGCCGGCCAGT
GCCCCGAGGGCTTTCAGTGCATGAAGGCCGGCAGAAATCCTAATTATGGCTACACCTCTTTTGACACCTT
TTCCTGGGCCTTTCTGGCCCTGTTCAGACTGATGACCCAGGACTGCTGGGAGAACCTGTACCAGCTGACC
CTGAGAGCCGCCGGCAAGACCTACATGATCTTCTTTGTGCTGGTAATCTTCGTGGGCTCCTTCTACCTGG
TGAACCTGATCCTGGCCGTGGTGGCCATGGCCTACGAGGAGCAGAACCAGGCCACCCTGGAGGAGGCCGA
GCAGAAGGAGGCCGAGTTCAAGGCCATGCTGGAGCAGCTGAAGAAGCAGCAGGAGGAGGCCCAGGCCGCC
GCCATGGCCACATCCGCCGGCACCGTGAGCGAGGACGCCATCGAGGAGGAGGGCGAGGATGGCGTGGGCT
CCCCCCGGTCTTCTAGCGAGCTGTCCAAGCTGTCCTCTAAGTCCGCCAAGGAGAGGCGGAATCGGAGAAA
GAAGCGGAAGCAGAAGGAGCTGTCCGAGGGCGAGGAGAAGGGCGATCCAGAGAAGGTGTTCAAGAGCGAG
TCCGAGGATGGCATGAGACGGAAGGCCTTTCGCCTGCCTGACAATAGAATCGGCAGGAAGTTTTCCATCA
TGAATCAGAGCCTGCTGTCCATCCCTGGCAGCCCTTTCCTGTCCCGGCACAATTCCAAGTCCAGCATCTT
CTCTTTTCGCGGCCCTGGCAGATTCCGCGATCCAGGCTCCGAGAACGAGTTTGCCGATGACGAGCACAGC
ACCGTGGAGGAGTCCGAGGGCCGGAGAGACTCCCTGTTTATCCCTATCCGCGCCCGGGAGCGCAGATCCT
CTTACTCCGGCTACTCCGGCTATTCTCAGTGCTCCAGATCTTCTCGGATCTTTCCATCTCTGCGGAGATC
CGTGAAGAGAAACTCCACCGTGGACTGTAATGGCGTGGTGAGCCTGATCGGCCCCGGCTCCCACATCGGC
AGACTGCTGCCAGAGGCCACCACCGAGGTGGAGATCAAGAAGAAGGGGCCTGGCAGCCTGCTGGTGTCTA
TGGAGCAGCTGGCCAGCTATGGCAGAAAGGACCGGATCAATTCTATCATGTCCGTGGTGACAAACACCCT
GGTGGAGGAGCTGGAGGAGTCCCAGAGGAAGTGTCCCCCATGTTGGTACAAGTTTGCCAATACATTTCTG
ATCTGGGAGTGTCACCCATATTGGATCAAGCTGAAGGAGATCGTGAATCTGATCGTGATGGACCCATTCG
TGGATCTGGCCATCACAATCTGCATCGTGCTGAACACCCTGTTTATGGCCATGGAGCACCACCCCATGAC
ACCACAGTTTGAGCACGTGCTGGCCGTGGGCAATCTGGTGTTCACCGGCATCTTTACCGCCGAGATGTTC
CTGAAGCTGATCGCCATGGACCCATACTACTATTTTCAGGAGGGCTGGAATATCTTCGATGGCTTTATCG
TGAGCCTGTCCCTGATGGAGCTGGGCCTGGCCGATGTGGAGGGCCTGTCTGTGCTGCGCAGCTTTCGGCT
GCTGCGCGTGTTCAAGCTGGCCAAGAGCTGGCCAACCCTGAATATGCTGATCAAGATCATCGGCAACTCC
GTGGGCGCCCTGGGCAATCTGACCCTGGTGCTGGCCATCATCGTGTTCATCTTTGCCGTGGTGGGCATGC
AGCTGTTCGGCAAGTCCTACAAGGAGTGCGTGTGCAAGATCTCCCAGGAGTGTAAGCTGCCACGGTGGCA
CATGAACGATTTCTTTCACTCTTTCCTGATCGTGTTCCGGGTGCTGTGCGGCGAGTGGATCGAGACCATG
TGGGACTGCATGGAGGTGGCCGGCCAGGCCATGTGCCTGATCGTGTTCATGATGGTAATGGTAATCGGCA
ATCTGGTGGTGCTGAATCTGTTCCTGGCCCTGCTGCTGTCTTCTTTTAGCGCCGACAACCTGGCCGCCAC
AGACGATGACGGCGAGATGAATAACCTGCAGATCTCCGTGATCAGAATCAAGAAGGGCGTGGCCTGGGCC
AAGGTGAAGGTGCACGCCTTTATGCAGGCCCACTTTAAGCAGAGGGAGGCCGATGAGGTGAAGCCACTGG
ACGAGCTGTACGAGAAGAAGGCCAATTGTATCGCCAACCACACAGGCGTGGATATACACCGCAATGGCGA
TTTCCAGAAGAACGGCAATGGCACCACCTCCGGCATCGGCTCCTCTGTGGAGAAGTACATCATCGACGAG
GACCACATGTCCTTCATCAATAATCCAAATCTGACCGTGCGGGTGCCTATCGCCGTGGGCGAGTCTGACT
TTGAGAATCTGAACACCGAGGACGTGTCCAGCGAGTCCGACCCAGAGGGCTCCAAGGACAAGCTGGATGA
TACATCCTCTAGCGAGGGCTCTACCATCGACATCAAGCCTGAGGTGGAGGAGGTGCCTGTGGAGCAGCCA
GAGGAGTACCTGGACCCTGATGCCTGTTTCACCGAGGGCTGCGTGCAGAGATTCAAGTGCTGTCAGGTGA
ACATCGAGGAGGGCCTGGGCAAGTCTTGGTGGATACTGCGGAAGACATGCTTCCTGATCGTGGAGCACAA
CTGGTTTGAGACCTTTATCATCTTCATGATCCTGCTGTCCTCCGGCGCCCTGGCCTTTGAGGACATCTAT
ATCGAGCAGAGAAAGACCATCAGAACCATCCTGGAGTACGCCGACAAGGTGTTCACATATATCTTTATCC
TGGAGATGCTGCTGAAGTGGACCGCCTACGGCTTTGTGAAGTTCTTTACCAATGCCTGGTGCTGGCTGGA
CTTTCTGATCGTGGCCGTGTCTCTGGTGTCCCTGATCGCCAACGCCCTGGGCTATTCTGAGCTGGGCGCC
ATCAAGTCTCTGAGAACCCTGAGAGCCCTGCGCCCCCTGAGAGCCCTGAGCAGATTTGAGGGCATGAGGG
TGGTGGTGAATGCCCTGGTGGGCGCCATCCCTAGCATCATGAACGTGCTGCTGGTGTGCCTGATCTTTTG
GCTGATCTTTTCTATCATGGGCGTGAATCTGTTCGCCGGCAAGTACCACTACTGCTTTAATGAGACCTCC
GAGATCCGGTTCGAGATCGATGAGGTGAACAACAAGACAGACTGTGAGAAGCTGATGGAGGGCAACAATA
CAGAGATCCGGTGGAAGAATGTGAAGATCAATTTCGATAACGTGGGCGCCGGCTACCTGGCCCTGCTGCA
GGTGGCCACCTTTAAGGGCTGGATGGATATAATGTACGCCGCCGTGGATTCCCGCAAGCCCGATGAGCAG
CCAGACTATGAGGGCAACATCTACATGTACATCTATTTCGTGATCTTCATCATCTTCGGCAGCTTTTTCA
CCCTGAATCTGTTTATCGGCGTGATCATCGATAACTTCAACCAGCAGAAGAAGAAGTTCGGCGGCCAGGA
CATCTTCATGACAGAGGAGCAGAAGAAGTACTATAACGCCATGAAGAAGCTGGGCTCCAAGAAGCCTCAG
AAGCCAATCCCTAGACCACTGAATAAGATCCAGGGCATCGTGTTCGACTTCGTGACCCAGCAGGCCTTTG
ACATCGTGATCATGATGCTGATCTGTCTGAACATGGTGACCATGATGGTGGAGACAGATACCCAGTCCAA
GCAGATGGAGAATATCCTGTATTGGATCAACCTGGTGTTTGTGATCTTTTTCACATGTGAGTGCGTGCTG
AAGATGTTCGCCCTGCGCCACTATTATTTCACAATCGGCTGGAACATCTTTGACTTCGTGGTGGTAATCC
TGTCTATCGTGGGCATGTTTCTGGCCGACATCATCGAGAAGTACTTCGTGAGCCCAACACTGTTCAGAGT
GATCCGGCTGGCCAGGATCGGCAGAATCCTGCGGCTGATCAAGGGCGCCAAGGGCATCAGAACCCTGCTG
TTCGCCCTGATGATGTCTCTGCCAGCCCTGTTCAATATCGGCCTGCTGCTGTTTCTGGTAATGTTCATCT
TTTCCATCTTTGGCATGTCCAACTTCGCCTATGTGAAGCACGAGGCCGGCATCGATGATATGTTTAACTT
CGAGACATTCGGCAACTCCATGATCTGTCTGTTCCAGATCACCACCTCTGCCGGCTGGGATGGCCTGCTG
CTGCCTATCCTGAATAGACCACCAGATTGTAGCCTGGATAAGGAGCACCCTGGCAGCGGCTTCAAGGGCG
ATTGTGGCAATCCTTCCGTGGGCATCTTCTTCTTCGTGTCCTACATCATCATCTCTTTCCTGATCGTGGT
GAACATGTACATCGCCATCATCCTGGAGAATTTCTCTGTGGCCACCGAGGAGTCTGCCGACCCACTGTCT
GAGGATGACTTCGAGACCTTCTATGAGATCTGGGAGAAGTTTGACCCTGATGCCACCCAGTTTATCGAGT
ATTGCAAGCTGGCCGACTTTGCCGACGCCCTGGAGCACCCACTGAGAGTGCCAAAGCCAAATACCATCGA
GCTGATCGCCATGGATCTGCCCATGGTGAGCGGCGATAGAATCCACTGCCTGGACATCCTGTTTGCCTTC
ACAAAGAGAGTGCTGGGCGATAGCGGCGAGCTGGACATCCTGAGGCAGCAGATGGAGGAGAGGTTCGTGG
CCTCTAACCCCAGCAAGGTGTCCTACGAGCCTATCACCACAACCCTGCGGAGAAAGCAGGAGGAGGTGTC
CGCCGTGGTGCTGCAGAGAGCCTACAGAGGCCACCTGGCCCGGAGAGGCTTTATCTGCAGAAAGATCACC
TCCAACAAGCTGGAGAATGGCGGCACCCACCGCGAGAAGAAGGAGTCTACCCCCTCTACCGCCAGCCTGC
CTTCCTACGACTCCGTGACCAAGCCAGATAAGGAGAAGCAGCAGCGCGCAGAGGAGGGACGGAGAGAAAG
AGCTAAGAGACAGAAAGAAGTGAGAGAGTCAAAGTGCTCTAGAGGAAGCGGAGCTACTAACTTCAGCCTG
CTGAAGCAGGCTGGAGACGTGGAGGAGAACCCTGGACCTATGAGCAAGGGCGAGGAGCTGTTCACCGGGG
TGGTGCCCATCCTGGTCGAGCTGGACGGCGACGTAAACGGCCACAAGTTCAGCGTGTCCGGCGAGGGCGA
GGGCGATGCCACCTACGGCAAGCTGACCCTGAAGTTCATCTGCACCACCGGCAAGCTGCCCGTGCCCTGG
CCCACCCTCGTGACCACCCTGACCTACGGCGTGCAGTGCTTCAGCCGCTACCCCGACCACATGAAGCAGC
ACGACTTCTTCAAGTCCGCCATGCCCGAAGGCTACGTCCAGGAGCGCACCATCTTCTTCAAGGACGACGG
CAACTACAAGACCCGCGCCGAGGTGAAGTTCGAGGGCGACACCCTGGTGAACCGCATCGAGCTGAAGGGC
ATCGACTTCAAGGAGGACGGCAACATCCTGGGGCACAAGCTGGAGTACAACTACAACAGCCACAACGTCT
ATATCATGGCCGACAAGCAGAAGAACGGCATCAAGGTGAACTTCAAGATCCGCCACAACATCGAGGACGG
CAGCGTGCAGCTCGCCGACCACTACCAGCAGAACACCCCCATCGGCGACGGCCCCGTGCTGCTGCCCGAC
AACCACTACCTGAGCACCCAGTCCGCCCTGAGCAAAGACCCCAACGAGAAGCGCGATCACATGGTCCTGC
TGGAGTTCGTGACCGCCGCCGGGATCACTCACGGCATGGACGAGCTGTACAAGTAAGGGCCCGTTTAAAC
CCGCTGATCAGCCTCGACTGTGCCTTCTAGTTGCCAGCCATCTGTTGTTTGCCCCTCCCCCGTGCCTTCC
TTGACCCTGGAAGGTGCCACTCCCACTGTCCTTTCCTAATAAAATGAGGAAATTGCATCGCATTGTCTGA
GTAGGTGTCATTCTATTCTGGGGGGTGGGGTGGGGCAGGACAGCAAGGGGGAGGATTGGGAAGACAATAG
CAGGCATGCTGGGGATGCGGTGGGCTCTATGGCTTCTGAGGCGGAAAGAACCAGCTGGGGCTCTAGGGGG
TATCCCC
[124 nt withheld, positions 7988-8111]
C
[91 nt withheld, positions 8113-8203]
A
[49 nt withheld, positions 8205-8253]
CCTTTGACGTTGGAGTCCACGTTCTTT
[37 nt withheld, positions 8281-8317]
ACCCTATCTCGGTCTATTCTTTTGATTTATAAGGGATTTTGCCGATTTCGGCCTATTGGTTAAAAAATGA
GCTGATTTAACAAAAATTTAACGCGAATTAATTCTGTGGAATGTGTGTCAGTTAGGGTGTGGAAAGTCCC
CAGGCTCCCCAGCAGGCAGAAGTATGCAAAGCATGCATCTCAATTAGTCAGCAACCAGGTGTGGAAAGTC
CCCAGGCTCCCCAGCAGGCAGAAGTATGCAAAGCATGCATCTCAATTAGTCAGCAACCATAGTCCCGCCC
CTAACTCCGCCCATCCCGCCCCTAACTCCGCCCAGTTCCGCCCATTCTCCGCCCCATGGCTGACTAATTT
TTTTTATTTATGCAGAGGCCGAGGCCGCCTCTGCCTCTGAGCTATTCCAGAAGTAGTGAGGAGGCTTTTT
TGGAGGCCTAGGCTTTTGCAAAAAGCTCCCGGGAGCTTGTATATCCATTTTCGGATCTGATCAAGAGACA
GGATGAGGATCGTTTCGCATGATTGAACAAGATGGATTGCACGCAGGTTCTCCGGCCGCTTGGGTGGAGA
GGCTATTCGGCTATGACTGGGCACAACAGACAATCGGCTGCTCTGATGCCGCCGTGTTCCGGCTGTCAGC
GCAGGGGCGCCCGGTTCTTTTTGTCAAGACCGACCTGTCCGGTGCCCTGAATGAACTGCAGGACGAGGCA
GCGCGGCTATCGTGGCTGGCCACGACGGGCGTTCCTTGCGCAGCTGTGCTCGACGTTGTCACTGAAGCGG
GAAGGGACTGGCTGCTATTGGGCGAAGTGCCGGGGCAGGATCTCCTGTCATCTCACCTTGCTCCTGCCGA
GAAAGTATCCATCATGGCTGATGCAATGCGGCGGCTGCATACGCTTGATCCGGCTACCTGCCCATTCGAC
CACCAAGCGAAACATCGCATCGAGCGAGCACGTACTCGGATGGAAGCCGGTCTTGTCGATCAGGATGATC
TGGACGAAGAGCATCAGGGGCTCGCGCCAGCCGAACTGTTCGCCAGGCTCAAGGCGCGCATGCCCGACGG
CGAGGATCTCGTCGTGACCCATGGCGATGCCTGCTTGCCGAATATCATGGTGGAAAATGGCCGCTTTTCT
GGATTCATCGACTGTGGCCGGCTGGGTGTGGCGGACCGCTATCAGGACATAGCGTTGGCTACCCGTGATA
TTGCTGAAGAGCTTGGCGGCGAATGGGCTGACCGCTTCCTCGTGCTTTACGGTATCGCCGCTCCCGATTC
GCAGCGCATCGCCTTCTATCGCCTTCTTGACGAGTTCTTCTGAGCGGGACTCTGGGGTTCGAAATGACCG
ACCAAGCGACGCCCAACCTGCCATCACGAGATTTCGATTCCACCGCCGCCTTCTATGAAAGGTTGGGCTT
CGGAATCGTTTTCCGGGACGCCGGCTGGATGATCCTCCAGCGCGGGGATCTCATGCTGGAGTTCTTCGCC
CACCCCAACTTGTTTATTGCAGCTTATAATGGTTACAAATAAAGCAATAGCATCACAAATTTCACAAATA
AAGCATTTTTTTCACTGCATTCTAGTTGTGGTTTGTCCAAACTCATCAATGTATCTTATCATGTCTGTAT
ACCGTCGACCTCTAGCTAGAGCTTGGCGTAATCATGGTCATAGCTGTTTCCTGTGTGAAATTGTTATCCG
CTCACAATTCCACACAACATACGAGCCGGAAGCATAAAGTGTAAAGCCTGGGGTGCCTAATGAGTGAGCT
AACTCACATTAATTGCGTTGCGCTCACTGCCCGCTTTCCAGTCGGGAAACCTGTCGTGCCAGCTGCATTA
ATGAATCGGCCAACGCGCGGGGAGAGGCGGTTTGCGTATTGGGCGCTCTTCCGCTTCCTCGCTCACTGAC
TCGCTGCGCTCGGTCGTTCGGCTGCGGCGAGCGGTATCAGCTCACTCAAAGGCGGTAATACGGTTATCCA
CAGAATCAGGGGATAACGCAGGAAAGAACATGTGAGCAAAAGGCCAGCAAAAGGCCAGGAACCGTAAAAA
GGCCGCGTTGCTGGCGTTTTTCCATAGGCTCCGCCCCCCTGACGAGCATCACAAAAATCGACGCTCAAGT
CAGAGGTGGCGAAACCCGACAGGACTATAAAGATACCAGGCGTTTCCCCCTGGAAGCTCCCTCGTGCGCT
CTCCTGTTCCGACCCTGCCGCTTACCGGATACCTGTCCGCCTTTCTCCCTTCGGGAAGCGTGGCGCTTTC
TCATAGCTCACGCTGTAGGTATCTCAGTTCGGTGTAGGTCGTTCGCTCCAAGCTGGGCTGTGTGCACGAA
CCCCCCGTTCAGCCCGACCGCTGCGCCTTATCCGGTAACTATCGTCTTGAGTCCAACCCGGTAAGACACG
ACTTATCGCCACTGGCAGCAGCCACTGGTAACAGGATTAGCAGAGCGAGGTATGTAGGCGGTGCTACAGA
GTTCTTGAAGTGGTGGCCTAACTACGGCTACACTAGAAGAACAGTATTTGGTATCTGCGCTCTGCTGAAG
CCAGTTACCTTCGGAAAAAGAGTTGGTAGCTCTTGATCCGGCAAACAAACCACCGCTGGTAGCGGTGGTT
TTTTTGTTTGCAAGCAGCAGATTACGCGCAGAAAAAAAGGATCTCAAGAAGATCCTTTGATCTTTTCTAC
GGGGTCTGACGCTCAGTGGAACGAAAACTCACGTTAAGGGATTTTGGTCATGAGATTATCAAAAAGGATC
TTCACCTAGATCCTTTTAAATTAAAAATGAAGTTTTAAATCAATCTAAAGTATATATGAGTAAACTTGGT
CTGACAGTTACCAATGCTTAATCAGTGAGGCACCTATCTCAGCGATCTGTCTATTTCGTTCATCCATAGT
TGCCTGACTCCCCGTCGTGTAGATAACTACGATACGGGAGGGCTTACCATCTGGCCCCAGTGCTGCAATG
ATACCGCGAGACCCACGCTCACCGGCTCCAGATTTATCAGCAATAAACCAGCCAGCCGGAAGGGCCGAGC
GCAGAAGTGGTCCTGCAACTTTATCCGCCTCCATCCAGTCTATTAATTGTTGCCGGGAAGCTAGAGTAAG
TAGTTCGCCAGTTAATAGTTTGCGCAACGTTGTTGCCATTGCTACAGGCATCGTGGTGTCACGCTCGTCG
TTTGGTATGGCTTCATTCAGCTCCGGTTCCCAACGATCAAGGCGAGTTACATGATCCCCCATGTTGTGCA
AAAAAGCGGTTAGCTCCTTCGGTCCTCCGATCGTTGTCAGAAGTAAGTTGGCCGCAGTGTTATCACTCAT
GGTTATGGCAGCACTGCATAATTCTCTTACTGTCATGCCATCCGTAAGATGCTTTTCTGTGACTGGTGAG
TACTCAACCAAGTCATTCTGAGAATAGTGTATGCGGCGACCGAGTTGCTCTTGCCCGGCGTCAATACGGG
ATAATACCGCGCCACATAGCAGAACTTTAAAAGTGCTCATCATTGGAAAACGTTCTTCGGGGCGAAAACT
CTCAAGGATCTTACCGCTGTTGAGATCCAGTTCGATGTAACCCACTCGTGCACCCAACTGATCTTCAGCA
TCTTTTACTTTCACCAGCGTTTCTGGGTGAGCAAAAACAGGAAGGCAAAATGCCGCAAAAAAGGGAATAA
GGGCGACACGGAAATGTTGAATACTCATACTCTTCCTTTTTCAATATTATTGAAGCATTTATCAGGGTTA
TTGTCTCATGAGCGGATACATATTTGAATGTATTTAGAAAAATAAACAAATAGGGGTTCCGCGCACATTT
CCCCGAAAAGTGCCACCTGACGTC
